>Addgene plasmid #41139 | pOPINP | depositor full sequence | sequence record 54733 | pOPINP sequence 5566 bps
TCCTGCATCTTTTAATCAAATCCCAAGATGTGTATAAACGCGCCGGTATGTACAGGAAGAGGTTTATACT
AAACTGTTACATTGCAAACGTGGTTTCGTGTGCCAAGTGTGAAAACCGATGTTTAATCAAGGCTCTGACG
CATTTCTACAACCACGACTCCAAGTGTGTGGGTGAAGTCATGCATCTTTTAATCAAATCCCAAGATGTGT
ATAAACCACCAAACTGCCAAAAAATGAAAACTGTCGACAAGCTCTGTCCGTTTGCTGGCAACTGCAAGGG
TCTCAATCCTATTTGTAATTATTGAATAATAAAACAATTATAAATGTCAAATTTGTTTTTTATTAACGAT
ACAAACCAAACGCAACAAGAACATTTGTAGTATTATCTATAATTGAAAACGCGTAGTTATAATCGCTGAG
GTAATATTTAAAATCATTTTCAAATGATTCACAGTTAATTTGCGACAATATAATTTTATTTTCACATAAA
CTAGACGCCTTGTCGTCTTCTTCTTCGTATTCCTTCTCTTTTTCATTTTTCTCTTCATAAAAATTAACAT
AGTTATTATCGTATCCATATATGTATCTATCGTATAGAGTAAATTTTTTGTTGTCATAAATATATATGTC
TTTTTTAATGGGGTGTATAGTACCGCTGCGCATAGTTTTTCTGTAATTTACAACAGTGCTATTTTCTGGT
AGTTCTTCGGAGTGTGTTGCTTTAATTATTAAATTTATATAATCAATGAATTTGGGATCGTCGGTTTTGT
ACAATATGTTGCCGGCATAGTACGCAGCTTCTTCTAGTTCAATTACACCATTTTTTAGCAGCACCGGATT
AACATAACTTTCCAAAATGTTGTACGAACCGTTAAACAAAAACAGTTCACCTCCCTTTTCTATACTATTG
TCTGCGAGCAGTTGTTTGTTGTTAAAAATAACAGCCATTGTAATGAGACGCACAAACTAATATCACAAAC
TGGAAATGTCTATCAATATATAGTTGCTGATGGCCGGCCGTAATGAGACGCACAAACTAATATCACAAAC
TGGAAATGTCTATCAATATATAGTTGCTCTAGTTATTAATAGTAATCAATTACGGGGTCATTAGTTCATA
GCCCATATATGGAGTTCCGCGTTACATAACTTACGGTAAATGGCCCGCCTGGCTGACCGCCCAACGACCC
CCGCCCATTGACGTCAATAATGACGTATGTTCCCATAGTAACGCCAATAGGGACTTTCCATTGACGTCAA
TGGGTGGAGTATTTACGGTAAACTGCCCACTTGGCAGTACATCAAGTGTATCATATGCCAAGTACGCCCC
CTATTGACGTCAATGACGGTAAATGGCCCGCCTGGCATTATGCCCAGTACATGACCTTATGGGACTTTCC
TACTTGGCAGTACATCTACGTATTAGTCATCGCTATTACCATGCATGGTCGAGGTGAGCCCCACGTTCTG
CTTCACTCTCCCCATCTCCCCCCCCTCCCCACCCCCAATTTTGTATTTATTTATTTTTTAATTATTTTGT
GCAGCGATGGGGGCGGGGGGGGGGGGGGGGCGCGCGCCAGGCGGGGCGGGGCGGGGCGAGGGGCGGGGCG
GGGCGAGGCGGAGAGGTGCGGCGGCAGCCAATCAGAGCGGCGCGCTCCGAAAGTTTCCTTTTATGGCGAG
GCGGCGGCGGCGGCGGCCCTATAAAAAGCGAAGCGCGCGGCGGGCGGGAGTCGCTGCGCGCTGCCTTCGC
CCCGTGCCCCGCTCCGCCGCCGCCTCGCGCCGCCCGCCCCGGCTCTGACTGACCGCGTTACTCCCACAGG
TGAGCGGGCGGGACGGCCCTTCTCCTTCGGGCTGTAATTAGCGCTTGGTTTAATGACGGCTTGTTTCTTT
TCTGTGGCTGCGTGAAAGCCTTGAGGGGCTCCGGGAGGGCCCTTTGTGCGGGGGGAGCGGCTCGGGGCTG
TCCGCGGGGGGACGGCTGCCTTCGGGGGGGACGGGGCAGGGCGGGGTTCGGCTTCTGGCGTGTGACCGGC
GGCTCTAGAGCCTCTGCTAACCATGTTCATGCCTTCTTCTTTTTCCTACAGCTCCTGGGCAACGTGCTGG
TTATTGTGCTGTCTCATCATTTTGGCAAAGAATTGGATCGGACCGAAATTAATACGACTCACTATAGGGG
AATTGTGAGCGGATAACAATTCCCCGGAGTTAATCCGGGACCTTTAATTCAACCCAACACAATATATTAT
AGTTAAATAAGAATTATTATCAAATCATTTGTATATTAATTAAAATACTATACTGTAAATTACATTTTAT
TTACAATCAAAGGAGATATACCATGAAATACCTGCTGCCGACCGCTGCTGCTGGTCTGCTGCTCCTCGCT
GCCCAGCCGGCGATGGTACCGTCGACCCGACTGGAAAGCGGGCAGTGAGCGCAACGCAATTAATGTGAGT
TAGCTCACTCATTAGGCACCCCAGGCTTTACACTTTATGCTTCCGGCTCGTATGTTGTGTGGAATTGTGA
GCGGATAACAATTTCACACAGGAAACAGCTATGACCATGATTACGGATTCACTGGCCGTCGTTTTACAAC
GTCGTGACTGGGAAAACCCTGGCGTTACCCAACTTAATCGCCTTGCAGCACATCCCCCTTTCGCCAGCTG
GCGTAATAGCGAAGAGGCCCGCACCGATCGCCCTTCCCAACAGTTGCGCAGCCTGAATGGCGAATGGCGC
CAAGCTTTCTAGACCAGTTTAAACATCACCATCACCATCACTAAGTGATTAACCTCAGGTGCAGGCTGCC
TATCAGAAGGTGGTGGCTGGTGTGGCCAATGCCCTGGCTCACAAATACCACTGAGATCGATCTTTTTCCC
TCTGCCAAAAATTATGGGGACATCATGAAGCCCCTTGAGCATCTGACTTCTGGCTAATAAAGGAAATTTA
TTTTCATTGCAATAGTGTGTTGGAATTTTTTGTGTCTCTCACTCGGAAGGACATATGGGAGGGCAAATCA
TTTAAAACATCAGAATGAGTATTTGGTTTAGAGTTTGGCAACATATGCCCATATGTAACTAGCATAACCC
CTTGGGGCCTCTAAACGGGTCTTGAGGGGTTTTTTGCTGAAAGCATGCGGAGGAAATTCTCCTTGAAGTT
TCCCTGGTGTTCAAAGTAAAGGAGTTTGCACCAGACGCACCTCTGTTCACTGGTCCGGCGTATTAAAACA
CGATACATTGTTATTAGTACATTTATTAAGCGCTAGATTCTGTGCGTTGTTGATTTACAGACAATTGTTG
TACGTATTTTAATAATTCATTAAATTTATAATCTTTAGGGTGGTATGTTAGAGCGAAAATCAAATGATTT
TCAGCGTCTTTATATCTGAATTTAAATATTAAATCCTCAATAGATTTGTAAAATAGGTTTCGATTAGTTT
CAAACAAGGGTTGTTTTTCCGAACCGATGGCTGGACTATCTAATGGATTTTCGCTCAACGCCACAAAACT
TGCCAAATCTTGTAGCAGCAATCTAGCTTTGTCGATATTCGTTTGTGTTTTGTTTTGTAATAAAGGTTCG
ACGTCGTTCAAAATATTATGCGCTTTTGTATTTCTTTCATCACTGTCGTTAGTGTACAATTGACTCGACG
TAAACACGTTAAATAGAGCTTGGACATATTTAACATCGGGCGTGTTAGCTTTATTAGGCCGATTATCGTC
GTCGTCCCAACCCTCGTCGTTAGAAGTTGCTTCCGAAGACGATTTTGCCATAGCCACACGACGCCTATTA
ATTGTGTCGGCTAACACGTCCGCGATCAAATTTGTAGTTGAGCTTTTTGGAATTGCGATCGCATAACTTC
GTATAGCATACATTATACGAAGTTATAAGCTCGGAACGCTGCGCTCGGTCGTTCGGCTGCGGCGAGCGGT
ATCAGCTCACTCAAAGGCGGTAATACGGTTATCCACAGAATCAGGGGATAACGCAGGAAAGAACATGTGA
GCAAAAGGCCAGCAAAAGGCCAGGAACCGTAAAAAGGCCGCGTTGCTGGCGTTTTTCCATAGGCTCCGCC
CCCTGACGAGCATCACAAAAATCGACGCTCAAGTCAGAGGTGGCGAAACCCGACAGGACTATAAAGATAC
CAGGCGTTTCCCCCTGGAAGCTCCCTCGTGCGCTCTCCTGTTCCGACCCTGCCGCTTACCGGATACCTGT
CCGCCTTTCTCCCTTCGGGAAGCGTGGCGCTTTCTCAATGCTCACGCTGTAGGTATCTCAGTTCGGTGTA
GGTCGTTCGCTCCAAGCTGGGCTGTGTGCACGAACCCCCCGTTCAGCCCGACCGCTGCGCCTTATCCGGT
AACTATCGTCTTGAGTCCAACCCGGTAAGACACGACTTATCGCCACTGGCAGCAGCCACTGGTAACAGGA
TTAGCAGAGCGAGGTATGTAGGCGGTGCTACAGAGTTCTTGAAGTGGTGGCCTAACTACGGCTACACTAG
AAGAACAGTATTTGGTATCTGCGCTCTGCTGAAGCCAGTTACCTTCGGAAAAAGAGTTGGTAGCTCTTGA
TCCGGCAAACAAACCACCGCTGGTAGCGGTGGTTTTTTTGTTTGCAAGCAGCAGATTACGCGCAGAAAAA
AAGGATCTCAAGAAGATCCTTTGTTACCAATGCTTAATCAGTGAGGCACCTATCTCAGCGATCTGTCTAT
TTCGTTCATCCATAGTTGCCTGACTCCCCGTCGTGTAGATAACTACGATACGGGAGGGCTTACCATCTGG
CCCCAGTGCTGCAATGATACCGCGAGACCCACGCTCACCGGCTCCAGATTTATCAGCAATAAACCAGCCA
GCCGGAAGGGCCGAGCGCAGAAGTGGTCCTGCAACTTTATCCGCCTCCATCCAGTCTATTAATTGTTGCC
GGGAAGCTAGAGTAAGTAGTTCGCCAGTTAATAGTTTGCGCAACGTTGTTGCCATTGCTACAGGCATCGT
GGTGTCACGCTCGTCGTTTGGTATGGCTTCATTCAGCTCCGGTTCCCAACGATCAAGGCGAGTTACATGA
TCCCCCATGTTGTGCAAAAAAGCGGTTAGCTCCTTCGGTCCTCCGATCGTTGTCAGAAGTAAGTTGGCCG
CAGTGTTATCACTCATGGTTATGGCAGCACTGCATAATTCTCTTACTGTCATGCCATCCGTAAGATGCTT
TTCTGTGACTGGTGAGTACTCAACCAAGTCATTCTGAGAATAGTGTATGCGGCGACCGAGTTGCTCTTGC
CCGGCGTCAATACGGGATAATACCGCGCCACATAGCAGAACTTTAAAAGTGCTCATCATTGGAAAACGTT
CTTCGGGGCGAAAACTCTCAAGGATCTTACCGCTGTTGAGATCCAGTTCGATGTAACCCACTCGTGCACC
CAACTGATCTTCAGCATCTTTTACTTTCACCAGCGTTTCTGGGTGAGCAAAAACAGGAAGGCAAAATGCC
GCAAAAAAGGGAATAAGGGCGACACGGAAATGTTGAATACTCATACTCTTCCTTTTTCAATATTATTGAA
GCATTTATCAGGGTTATTGTCTCATGTCCGCGCGTT
Features (pLannotate 1.2.2; 24 found; start..end, strand, type, name):
      4..39      +  CDS            lef2 (fragment): baculovirus late expression factor 2
    181..1008    +  misc_recomb    baculovirus recombination region (lef2/ORF603): contains ORF603 and part of lef2
   1020..1078    +  misc_recomb    baculovirus recombination region (ORF603) (fragment): contains ORF603 and part of lef2
   1140..1443    +  enhancer       CMV enhancer: human cytomegalovirus immediate early enhancer
   1449..1726    +  promoter       chicken β-actin promoter: No description available
   1727..1862    +  intron         hybrid intron (fragment): hybrid between chicken β-actin (CBA) and minute virus of mice (MMV) introns (Gray et al., 2011)
   1951..2081    +  intron         chimeric intron (fragment): chimera between introns from chicken β-actin and rabbit β-globin
   2150..2168    +  promoter       T7 promoter: promoter for bacteriophage T7 RNA polymerase
   2169..2193    +  protein_bind   lac operator: The lac repressor binds to the lac operator to inhibit transcription in E. coli. This inhibition can be relieved by adding lactose or isopropyl-β-D-thiogalactopyranoside (IPTG). lac repressor encoded by lacI
   2209..2318    +  promoter       p10 promoter: baculovirus promoter for expression in insect cells
   2333..2396    +  sig_peptide    pelB signal sequence: leader peptide for secretion; pelB (fragment)
   2441..2462    +  protein_bind   CAP binding site: CAP binding activates transcription in the presence of cAMP. E. coli catabolite activator protein
   2477..2507    +  promoter       lac promoter: promoter for the E. coli lac operon
   2515..2531    +  protein_bind   lac operator: The lac repressor binds to the lac operator to inhibit transcription in E. coli. This inhibition can be relieved by adding lactose or isopropyl-β-D-thiogalactopyranoside (IPTG). lac repressor encoded by lacI
   2551..2724    +  CDS            lacZα: LacZα fragment of β-galactosidase; lacZ fragment
   2754..2771    +  CDS            7xHis (fragment): 6xHis affinity tag
   2783..2851    +  CDS            HBB (fragment): HBB_PONPY - Experimental evidence at transcript level: Swiss-Prot protein existence level 2. Involved in oxygen transport from the lung to the various peripheral tissues. From Pongo pygmaeus (Bornean orangutan).
   2926..2981    +  polyA_signal   β-globin poly(A) signal: rabbit β-globin polyadenylation signal (Gil and Proudfoot, 1987)
   3069..3116    +  terminator     T7 terminator: transcription terminator for bacteriophage T7 RNA polymerase
   3129..3834    +  misc_recomb    baculovirus recombination region (ORF1629): contains part of ORF1629
   3843..3876    +  protein_bind   loxP: Cre-mediated recombination occurs in the 8-bp core sequence (GCATACAT). Cre recombinase
   4044..4631    -  rep_origin     ori: high-copy-number ColE1/pMB1/pBR322/pUC origin of replication
   4644..5504    -  CDS            AmpR: β-lactamase; bla; confers resistance to ampicillin, carbenicillin, and related antibiotics
   5505..5556    -  promoter       AmpR promoter (fragment): bla
