[The description below was written by a language model from this plasmid's Addgene catalogue record and pLannotate feature annotations shown in this document.]
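Description:
pOPINP is an empty multi-host expression backbone derived from the pTriEx2 vector, intended for producing a cloned protein in E. coli, insect cells and mammalian cells from a single plasmid. It is propagated in E. coli through a high-copy ColE1/pUC-type origin and selected with ampicillin via the β-lactamase gene. No insert is present; the record states only that genes are introduced by ligation-independent cloning.

The expression region stacks three promoter systems upstream of one cloning site. A CMV enhancer, chicken β-actin promoter and chimeric intron drive transcription in mammalian cells. A T7 promoter with a lac operator gives IPTG-regulated expression in bacterial strains supplying T7 RNA polymerase. The baculovirus p10 promoter serves insect cells. Immediately downstream lies a pelB signal sequence, a bacterial leader that directs the fused protein to the periplasm, followed by a lac promoter/operator–lacZα cassette. This cassette sits where the insert would go, an arrangement that usually allows blue/white screening for recombinants that have replaced it, although the record does not say so. A polyhistidine tag follows the cassette, so a correctly inserted gene would presumably carry an N-terminal pelB leader and a C-terminal His tag for affinity purification. Transcripts are terminated by a rabbit β-globin poly(A) signal and a T7 terminator.

The whole cassette is flanked by baculovirus recombination regions (lef2/ORF603 and ORF1629), which allow its transfer into a baculovirus genome by homologous recombination to generate recombinant virus. A single loxP site is also annotated next to the ORF1629 region; its intended use is not stated.
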