Addgene plasmid #41139: pOPINP
Purpose: (Empty Backbone)
Depositing lab: Ray Owens. Depositing organization: University of Oxford.
Backbone
  Vector backbone: ptriex2
  Backbone manufacturer: Merck
  Vector type: Mammalian Expression, Bacterial Expression, Insect Expression
Growth in bacteria
  Bacterial resistance: Ampicillin, 100 μg/mL
  Growth temperature: 37°C
  Growth strain: DH5alpha
  Copy number: Unknown
Gene/Insert
  Cloning method: Ligation Independent Cloning
Terms and licenses: Academic/Nonprofit Terms; Industry Terms: Not Available to Industry
How to cite: pOPINP was a gift from Ray Owens (Addgene plasmid # 41139 ; http://n2t.net/addgene:41139 ; RRID:Addgene_41139)
