>Addgene plasmid #41139 | pOPINP | addgene partial sequence | sequence record 61259 | T7 5'-TAATACGACTCACTATAGGG-3'
ATCCGGGACCTTTAATTCAACCCAACACAATATATTATAGTTAAATAAGAATTATTATCAAATCATTTGT
ATATTAATTAAAATACTATACTGTAAATTACATTTTATTTACAATCAAAGGAGATATACCATGAAATACC
TGCTGCCGACCGCTGCTGCTGGTCTGCTGCTCCTCGCTGCCCAGCCGGCGATGGTACCGTCGACCCGACT
GGAAAGCGGGCAGTGAGCGCAACGCAATTAATGTGAGTTAGCTCACTCATTAGGCACCCCAGGCTTTACA
CTTTATGCTTCCGGCTCGTATGTTGTGTGGAATTGTGAGCGGATAACAATTTCACACAGGAAACAGCTAT
GACCATGATTACGGATTCACTGGCCGTCGTTTTACAACGTCGTGACTGGGAAAACCCTGGCGTTACCCAA
CTTAATCGCCTTGCAGCACATCCCCCTTTCGCCAGCTGGCGTAATAGCGAAGAGGCCCGCACCGATCGCC
CTTCCCAACAGTTGCGCAGCCTGAATGGCGAATGGCGCCAAGCTTTCTAGACCAGTTTAAACATCACCAT
CACCATCACTAAGTGATTAACCTCAGGTGCAGGCTGCCTATCAGAAGGTGGTGGCTGGTGTGGCCAATGC
CCTGGCTCACAAATACCACTGAGATCGATCTTTTTCCCTCTGCCAAAAATTATGGGGACATCATGAAGCC
CCTTGAGCATCTGACTTCTGGCTAATAAAGGAAATTTATTTTCATTGCAATAGTGTGTTGGAATTTTTTG
TGTCTCTCACTCGGAAGGACATATGGGAGGGCAAATCATTTAAA
